Addgene plasmid #143242: TFORF0930
Purpose: Lentiviral vector for overexpressing transcription factor ORFs with unique 24-bp barcodes. Barcodes facilitate identification of transcription factors in pooled screens.
Depositing lab: Feng Zhang. Depositing organization: Broad Institute. Publication: A transcription factor atlas of directed differentiation. Joung J, Ma S, Tay T, Geiger-Schuller KR, Kirchgatterer PC, Verdine VK, Guo B, Arias-Garcia MA, Allen WE, Singh A, Kuksenko O, Abudayyeh OO, Gootenberg JS, Fu Z, Macrae RK, Buenrostro JD, Regev A, Zhang F. Cell. 2023 Jan 5;186(1):209-229.e26. doi: 10.1016/j.cell.2022.11.026. PubMed 36608654.
Backbone
  Vector backbone: pLX_TRC317
  Backbone manufacturer: Broad Institute Genetic Perturbation Platform
  Backbone size w/o insert (bp): 8264
  Vector type: Mammalian Expression, Lentiviral
  Selectable markers: Puromycin
Growth in bacteria
  Bacterial resistance: Ampicillin, 100 μg/mL
  Growth temperature: 37°C
  Growth strain: NEB Stable
  Copy number: High Copy
Gene/Insert
  Gene/Insert name: ZNF83
  Species: H. sapiens (human)
  Insert size (bp): 1652
  Entrez Gene: ZNF83 (a.k.a. HPF1, ZNF816B, FLJ11015, FLJ14876, FLJ30097, FLJ90585, MGC33853)
  Promoter: EF1a
  Cloning method: Unknown
  Sequencing primers: 5′ GGGTGGAGACTGAAGTTAGGCCAG; 3′ CACATAGCGTAAAAGGAGCAACATAG
Terms and licenses: Academic/Nonprofit Terms; Industry Terms: Not Available to Industry
Depositor comments: NM_001277951,NM_001105549,NM_001105551,NM_001277952,NM_001105550,NM_001105552,NM_018300,NM_001277947,NM_001277945,NM_001277949,NM_001277946,NM_001277948,XM_017026951,ENST00000301096,ENST00000536937,ENST00000597597,ENST00000541777,ENST00000545872 . The transcription factor ORF portion of this plasmid was synthesized by Genewiz. Please test multiple small colonies in case of plasmid recombination. To make this collection available in a timely manner, a portion of this collection was not fully sequenced by Addgene. If an Addgene verified full plasmid sequence is not available, please contact us prior to placing an order to request the full sequence.
How to cite: TFORF0930 was a gift from Feng Zhang (Addgene plasmid # 143242 ; http://n2t.net/addgene:143242 ; RRID:Addgene_143242)
