[The description below was written by a language model from this plasmid's Addgene catalogue record and pLannotate feature annotations shown in this document.]
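Description:
TFORF0930 is a lentiviral mammalian expression plasmid built on the pLX_TRC317 backbone from the Broad Institute Genetic Perturbation Platform. It carries the human zinc finger gene ZNF83 (also known as ZNF816B or HPF1) as a synthesized open reading frame of about 1.65 kb. It belongs to a barcoded transcription factor ORF collection in which each ORF is paired with a unique 24-bp barcode, so that the factor can be identified by sequencing in pooled overexpression screens such as directed differentiation screens. The sequenced plasmid is 9,916 nt. In bacteria it is maintained by a high-copy ColE1/pUC origin and an ampicillin resistance gene, and an f1 origin is also present. The depositor warns that the plasmid can recombine.

The viral portion has a third-generation, self-inactivating layout. An RSV promoter drives a truncated HIV-1 5' LTR, followed by the Ψ packaging signal with a gag fragment, the Rev response element for Rev-dependent export of the genomic RNA, a cPPT/CTS element and a ΔU3 3' LTR. Within the proviral region, an SV40 early promoter/origin drives puromycin N-acetyltransferase for selection of transduced cells. Downstream, the EF-1α promoter drives ZNF83, and a WPRE after the ORF enhances transcript expression. An SV40 polyadenylation signal lies beyond the 3' LTR.

The automated annotation labels only the first 360 bp after the promoter as ZNF83, although the gap before the WPRE is large enough to hold the full insert. The barcode itself is not annotated, so the record does not give its position. Short hits such as the U6, small t antigen, lacZα and lacI fragments appear to be backbone remnants rather than functional units.
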