Features (pLannotate 1.2.2; 31 found; start..end, strand, type, name):
      5..231     +  promoter       RSV promoter: Rous sarcoma virus enhancer/promoter
    232..412     +  LTR            5' LTR (truncated): truncated 5' long terminal repeat (LTR) from HIV-1
    459..584     +  misc_feature   HIV-1 Ψ: packaging signal of human immunodeficiency virus type 1
    568..931     +  CDS            HIV-1 gag (fragment): gag protein from human immunodeficiency virus 1; gag
   1077..1310    +  misc_feature   RRE: The Rev response element (RRE) of HIV-1 allows for Rev-dependent mRNA export from the nucleus to the cytoplasm.
   1687..1713    +  CDS            Rev (fragment): human immunodeficiency virus 1 (HIV-1) Rev protein; rev; enhances nuclear export of unspliced and incompletely spliced viral mRNAs
   1720..1743    +  promoter       SV40 promoter (fragment): SV40 early promoter
   1744..1815    +  promoter       SV40 promoter (fragment): SV40 enhancer and early promoter
   1839..1974    +  rep_origin     SV40 ori: SV40 origin of replication
   2020..2616    +  CDS            PuroR (fragment): puromycin N-acetyltransferase; pac from Streptomyces; confers resistance to puromycin
   2665..2782    +  misc_feature   cPPT/CTS: central polypurine tract and central termination sequence of HIV-1
   2847..2913    +  CDS            small t antigen (fragment): SV40 (simian virus 40) small t antigen
   2920..4098    +  promoter       EF-1α promoter: strong constitutive promoter for human elongation factor EF-1α
   4115..4474    +  CDS            ZNF83 (fragment): ZNF83_HUMAN - Also known as ZNF816B. Experimental evidence at transcript level: Swiss-Prot protein existence level 2. May be involved in transcriptional regulation. From Homo sapiens (Human).
   5678..5731    +  promoter       U6 promoter (fragment): RNA polymerase III promoter for human U6 snRNA
   5773..6361    +  misc_feature   WPRE: woodchuck hepatitis virus posttranscriptional regulatory element
   6412..6431    +  misc_feature   cPPT/CTS (fragment): central polypurine tract and central termination sequence of HIV-1
   6433..6666    +  LTR            3' LTR (ΔU3): self-inactivating 3' long terminal repeat (LTR) from HIV-1
   6744..6865    +  polyA_signal   SV40 poly(A) signal: SV40 polyadenylation signal
   6905..7040    +  rep_origin     SV40 ori: SV40 origin of replication
   7061..7079    -  promoter       T7 promoter: promoter for bacteriophage T7 RNA polymerase
   7087..7242    +  CDS            lacZα (fragment): LacZα fragment of β-galactosidase; lacZ fragment
   7247..7675    +  rep_origin     f1 ori (sequence partly withheld): f1 bacteriophage origin of replication; arrow indicates direction of (+) strand synthesis
   7728..7832    +  promoter       AmpR promoter: bla
   7833..8693    +  CDS            AmpR: β-lactamase; bla; confers resistance to ampicillin, carbenicillin, and related antibiotics
   8864..9452    +  rep_origin     ori: high-copy-number ColE1/pMB1/pBR322/pUC origin of replication
   9635..9727    +  CDS            lacI (fragment): lac repressor; lacI; The lac repressor binds to the lac operator to inhibit transcription in E. coli. This inhibition can be relieved by adding lactose or isopropyl-β-D-thiogalactopyranoside (IPTG).
   9740..9761    +  protein_bind   CAP binding site: CAP binding activates transcription in the presence of cAMP. E. coli catabolite activator protein
   9776..9806    +  promoter       lac promoter: promoter for the E. coli lac operon
   9814..9830    +  protein_bind   lac operator: The lac repressor binds to the lac operator to inhibit transcription in E. coli. This inhibition can be relieved by adding lactose or isopropyl-β-D-thiogalactopyranoside (IPTG). lac repressor encoded by lacI
   9875..9893    +  promoter       T3 promoter: promoter for bacteriophage T3 RNA polymerase
>Addgene plasmid #143242 | TFORF0930 | addgene full sequence | sequence record 397415 | Addgene NGS Result
TTAATGTAGTCTTATGCAATACTCTTGTAGTCTTGCAACATGGTAACGATGAGTTAGCAACATGCCTTAC
AAGGAGAGAAAAAGCACCGTGCATGCCGATTGGTGGAAGTAAGGTGGTACGATCGTGCCTTATTAGGAAG
GCAACAGACGGGTCTGACATGGATTGGACGAACCACTGAATTGCCGCATTGCAGAGATATTGTATTTAAG
TGCCTAGCTCGATACATAAACGGGTCTCTCTGGTTAGACCAGATCTGAGCCTGGGAGCTCTCTGGCTAAC
TAGGGAACCCACTGCTTAAGCCTCAATAAAGCTTGCCTTGAGTGCTTCAAGTAGTGTGTGCCCGTCTGTT
GTGTGACTCTGGTAACTAGAGATCCCTCAGACCCTTTTAGTCAGTGTGGAAAATCTCTAGCAGTGGCGCC
CGAACAGGGACTTGAAAGCGAAAGGGAAACCAGAGGAGCTCTCTCGACGCAGGACTCGGCTTGCTGAAGC
GCGCACGGCAAGAGGCGAGGGGCGGCGACTGGTGAGTACGCCAAAAATTTTGACTAGCGGAGGCTAGAAG
GAGAGAGATGGGTGCGAGAGCGTCAGTATTAAGCGGGGGAGAATTAGATCGCGATGGGAAAAAATTCGGT
TAAGGCCAGGGGGAAAGAAAAAATATAAATTAAAACATATAGTATGGGCAAGCAGGGAGCTAGAACGATT
CGCAGTTAATCCTGGCCTGTTAGAAACATCAGAAGGCTGTAGACAAATACTGGGACAGCTACAACCATCC
CTTCAGACAGGATCAGAAGAACTTAGATCATTATATAATACAGTAGCAACCCTCTATTGTGTGCATCAAA
GGATAGAGATAAAAGACACCAAGGAAGCTTTAGACAAGATAGAGGAAGAGCAAAACAAAAGTAAGACCAC
CGCACAGCAAGCGGCCGCTGATCTTCAGACCTGGAGGAGGAGATATGAGGGACAATTGGAGAAGTGAATT
ATATAAATATAAAGTAGTAAAAATTGAACCATTAGGAGTAGCACCCACCAAGGCAAAGAGAAGAGTGGTG
CAGAGAGAAAAAAGAGCAGTGGGAATAGGAGCTTTGTTCCTTGGGTTCTTGGGAGCAGCAGGAAGCACTA
TGGGCGCAGCGTCAATGACGCTGACGGTACAGGCCAGACAATTATTGTCTGGTATAGTGCAGCAGCAGAA
CAATTTGCTGAGGGCTATTGAGGCGCAACAGCATCTGTTGCAACTCACAGTCTGGGGCATCAAGCAGCTC
CAGGCAAGAATCCTGGCTGTGGAAAGATACCTAAAGGATCAACAGCTCCTGGGGATTTGGGGTTGCTCTG
GAAAACTCATTTGCACCACTGCTGTGCCTTGGAATGCTAGTTGGAGTAATAAATCTCTGGAACAGATTTG
GAATCACACGACCTGGATGGAGTGGGACAGAGAAATTAACAATTACACAAGCTTAATACACTCCTTAATT
GAAGAATCGCAAAACCAGCAAGAAAAGAATGAACAAGAATTATTGGAATTAGATAAATGGGCAAGTTTGT
GGAATTGGTTTAACATAACAAATTGGCTGTGGTATATAAAATTATTCATAATGATAGTAGGAGGCTTGGT
AGGTTTAAGAATAGTTTTTGCTGTACTTTCTATAGTGAATAGAGTTAGGCAGGGATATTCACCATTATCG
TTTCAGACCCACCTCCCAACCCCGAGGGGACCCATGCATTGCATCTCAATTAGTCAGCAACCAGGTGTGG
AAAGTCCCCAGGCTCCCCAGCAGGCAGAAGTATGCAAAGCATGCGTCTCAATTAGTCAGCAACCATAGTC
CCGCCCCTAACTCCGCCCATCCCGCCCCTAACTCCGCCCAGTTCCGCCCATTCTCCGCCCCATGGCTGAC
TAATTTTTTTTATTTATGCAGAGGCCGAGGCCGCCTCGGCCTCTGAGCTATTCCAGAAGTAGTGAGGAGG
CTTTTTTGGAGGCCTAGGCTTTTGCAAAAAGCTTTCTAGAGGTACCACCGGAGCTTACCATGACCGAGTA
CAAGCCCACGGTGCGCCTCGCCACCCGCGACGACGTCCCCAGGGCCGTACGCACCCTCGCCGCCGCGTTC
GCCGACTACCCCGCCACGCGCCACACCGTCGATCCGGACCGCCACATCGAGCGGGTCACCGAGCTGCAAG
AACTCTTCCTCACGCGCGTCGGGCTCGACATCGGCAAGGTGTGGGTCGCGGACGACGGCGCCGCCGTGGC
GGTCTGGACCACGCCGGAGAGCGTCGAAGCGGGGGCGGTGTTCGCCGAGATCGGCCCGCGCATGGCCGAG
TTGAGCGGTTCCCGGCTGGCCGCGCAGCAACAGATGGAAGGCCTCCTGGCGCCGCACCGGCCCAAGGAGC
CCGCGTGGTTCCTGGCCACCGTCGGCGTCTCGCCCGACCACCAGGGCAAGGGTCTGGGCAGCGCCGTCGT
GCTCCCCGGAGTGGAGGCGGCCGAGCGCGCCGGGGTGCCCGCCTTCCTGGAGACCTCCGCGCCCCGCAAC
CTCCCCTTCTACGAGCGGCTCGGCTTCACCGTCACCGCCGACGTCGAGGTGCCCGAAGGACCGCGCACCT
GGTGCATGACCCGCAAGCCCGGTGCCAGTTAACGAATTCTAGATCTTGAGACAAATGGCAGTATTCATCC
ACAATTTTAAAAGAAAAGGGGGGATTGGGGGGTACAGTGCAGGGGAAAGAATAGTAGACATAATAGCAAC
AGACATACAAACTAAAGAATTACAAAAACAAATTACAAAAATTCAAAATTTTCGGGTTTATTACAGGGAC
AGCAGAGATCCACTTTGGCGCCGGCTCGAGGCCTGCAGGTGCAAAGATGGATAAAGTTTTAAACAGAGAG
GAATCTTTGCAGCTAATGGACCTTCTAGGTCTTGAAAGGAGTGGGAATTGGCTCCGGTGCCCGTCAGTGG
GCAGAGCGCACATCGCCCACAGTCCCCGAGAAGTTGGGGGGAGGGGTCGGCAATTGAACCGGTGCCTAGA
GAAGGTGGCGCGGGGTAAACTGGGAAAGTGATGTCGTGTACTGGCTCCGCCTTTTTCCCGAGGGTGGGGG
AGAACCGTATATAAGTGCAGTAGTCGCCGTGAACGTTCTTTTTCGCAACGGGTTTGCCGCCAGAACACAG
GTAAGTGCCGTGTGTGGTTCCCGCGGGCCTGGCCTCTTTACGGGTTATGGCCCTTGCGTGCCTTGAATTA
CTTCCACCTGGCTGCAGTACGTGATTCTTGATCCCGAGCTTCGGGTTGGAAGTGGGTGGGAGAGTTCGAG
GCCTTGCGCTTAAGGAGCCCCTTCGCCTCGTGCTTGAGTTGAGGCCTGGCCTGGGCGCTGGGGCCGCCGC
GTGCGAATCTGGTGGCACCTTCGCGCCTGTCTCGCTGCTTTCGATAAGTCTCTAGCCATTTAAAATTTTT
GATGACCTGCTGCGACGCTTTTTTTCTGGCAAGATAGTCTTGTAAATGCGGGCCAAGATCTGCACACTGG
TATTTCGGTTTTTGGGGCCGCGGGCGGCGACGGGGCCCGTGCGTCCCAGCGCACATGTTCGGCGAGGCGG
GGCCTGCGAGCGCGGCCACCGAGAATCGGACGGGGGTAGTCTCAAGCTGGCCGGCCTGCTCTGGTGCCTG
GCCTCGCGCCGCCGTGTATCGCCCCGCCCTGGGCGGCAAGGCTGGCCCGGTCGGCACCAGTTGCGTGAGC
GGAAAGATGGCCGCTTCCCGGCCCTGCTGCAGGGAGCTCAAAATGGAGGACGCGGCGCTCGGGAGAGCGG
GCGGGTGAGTCACCCACACAAAGGAAAAGGGCCTTTCCGTCCTCAGCCGTCGCTTCATGTGACTCCACGG
AGTACCGGGCGCCGTCCAGGCACCTCGATTAGTTCTCGAGCTTTTGGAGTACGTCGTCTTTAGGTTGGGG
GGAGGGGTTTTATGCGATGGAGTTTCCCCACACTGAGTGGGTGGAGACTGAAGTTAGGCCAGCTTGGCAC
TTGATGTAATTCTCCTTGGAATTTGCCCTTTTTGAGTTTGGATCTTGGTTCATTCTCAAGCCTCAGACAG
TGGTTCAAAGTTTTTTTCTTCCATTTCAGGTGTCGTGAGGCTAGCACCGCCACCATGCATGGGAGAAAGG
ATGATGCACAAAAGCAGCCTGTTAAAAATCAGCTTGGATTAAACCCGCAGTCACATCTACCAGAACTGCA
GCTATTTCAAGCTGAAGGGAAAATATATAAATATGATCACATGGAAAAATCTGTCAACAGTAGTTCCTTA
GTTTCCCCACCCCAACGTATTTCTTCTACTGTCAAAACCCACATTTCTCATACATATGAATGTAATTTTG
TGGATTCATTATTCACACAAAAAGAGAAAGCAAATATTGGGACAGAACACTACAAATGTAGTGAGCGTGG
CAAGGCCTTTCATCAAGGCTTACATTTTACTATACATCAAATAATCCATACTAAAGAGACGCAATTTAAA
TGTGATATATGTGGCAAGATCTTCAATAAAAAATCAAACCTTGCAAGTCATCAAAGAATTCATACTGGAG
AGAAGCCATATAAATGTAATGAATGTGGCAAGGTCTTCCATAATATGTCACACCTTGCACAGCATCGCAG
GATTCATACTGGAGAGAAACCATATAAATGTAATGAATGTGGCAAGGTCTTTAATCAAATTTCACACCTT
GCACAACATCAAAGAATTCATACCGGAGAGAAACCTTATAAATGTAATGAATGTGGAAAGGTCTTCCATC
AAATTTCACACCTTGCACAACATCGGACAATTCATACTGGAGAAAAACCTTACGAATGTAACAAATGTGG
CAAGGTGTTCAGTCGCAATTCCTACCTTGTACAACATCTGATCATTCATACTGGAGAGAAACCTTACAGA
TGTAATGTATGTGGAAAGGTCTTCCATCATATTTCACACCTTGCACAACATCAGAGAATCCACACTGGAG
AGAAACCTTACAAATGTAATGAGTGTGGCAAGGTCTTCAGTCACAAGTCATCCCTAGTAAATCACTGGAG
AATTCATACTGGAGAGAAACCTTACAAATGTAATGAGTGTGGCAAGGTCTTCAGTCACAAGTCATCCCTA
GTAAATCACTGGAGAATCCACACTGGAGAGAAACCTTACAAATGTAATGAATGTGGCAAGGTCTTCAGTC
GCAATTCATACCTTGCCCAACATCTGATAATTCATGCCGGTGAGAAACCTTATAAGTGTGATGAATGTGA
CAAAGCATTCAGTCAAAATTCACATCTTGTACAACATCACAGAATCCATACTGGAGAGAAACCTTACAAA
TGTGATGAATGTGGCAAAGTCTTCAGTCAAAATTCATACCTTGCATATCATTGGAGAATTCATACTGGAG
AAAAAGCTTATAAATGTAATGAATGTGGGAAGGTCTTCGGTCTAAACTCATCCCTAGCACATCATCGGAA
AATTCACACTGGAGAGAAACCTTTCAAATGTAATGAATGTGGCAAAGCTTTTAGTATGCGTTCAAGCCTC
ACTAATCATCATGCGATCCACACTGGAGAGAAACATTTCAAATGTAATGAATGTGGCAAACTCTTCCGCG
ACAATTCATATCTTGTACGTCATCAGAGATTTCATGCCGGAAAGAAATCTAACACATGTAATTAGTAATG
AACTAGTCCGTAACTTGAAAGTATTTCGATTTCTTGGCTTTATATATCTTGTGGAAAGGACGACACGGTT
TAATTGTAATAGGAAATACGCGTTAAGTCGACAATCAACCTCTGGATTACAAAATTTGTGAAAGATTGAC
TGGTATTCTTAACTATGTTGCTCCTTTTACGCTATGTGGATACGCTGCTTTAATGCCTTTGTATCATGCT
ATTGCTTCCCGTATGGCTTTCATTTTCTCCTCCTTGTATAAATCCTGGTTGCTGTCTCTTTATGAGGAGT
TGTGGCCCGTTGTCAGGCAACGTGGCGTGGTGTGCACTGTGTTTGCTGACGCAACCCCCACTGGTTGGGG
CATTGCCACCACCTGTCAGCTCCTTTCCGGGACTTTCGCTTTCCCCCTCCCTATTGCCACGGCGGAACTC
ATCGCCGCCTGCCTTGCCCGCTGCTGGACAGGGGCTCGGCTGTTGGGCACTGACAATTCCGTGGTGTTGT
CGGGGAAATCATCGTCCTTTCCTTGGCTGCTCGCCTGTGTTGCCACCTGGATTCTGCGCGGGACGTCCTT
CTGCTACGTCCCTTCGGCCCTCAATCCAGCGGACCTTCCTTCCCGCGGCCTGCTGCCGGCTCTGCGGCCT
CTTCCGCGTCTTCGCCTTCGCCCTCAGACGAGTCGGATCTCCCTTTGGGCCGCCTCCCCGCGTCGACTTT
AAGACCAATGACTTACAAGGCAGCTGTAGATCTTAGCCACTTTTTAAAAGAAAAGGGGGGACTGGAAGGG
CTAATTCACTCCCAACGAAGACAAGATCTGCTTTTTGCTTGTACTGGGTCTCTCTGGTTAGACCAGATCT
GAGCCTGGGAGCTCTCTGGCTAACTAGGGAACCCACTGCTTAAGCCTCAATAAAGCTTGCCTTGAGTGCT
TCAAGTAGTGTGTGCCCGTCTGTTGTGTGACTCTGGTAACTAGAGATCCCTCAGACCCTTTTAGTCAGTG
TGGAAAATCTCTAGCAGTACGTATAGTAGTTCATGTCATCTTATTATTCAGTATTTATAACTTGCAAAGA
AATGAATATCAGAGAGTGAGAGGAACTTGTTTATTGCAGCTTATAATGGTTACAAATAAAGCAATAGCAT
CACAAATTTCACAAATAAAGCATTTTTTTCACTGCATTCTAGTTGTGGTTTGTCCAAACTCATCAATGTA
TCTTATCATGTCTGGCTCTAGCTATCCCGCCCCTAACTCCGCCCATCCCGCCCCTAACTCCGCCCAGTTC
CGCCCATTCTCCGCCCCATGGCTGACTAATTTTTTTTATTTATGCAGAGGCCGAGGCCGCCTCGGCCTCT
GAGCTATTCCAGAAGTAGTGAGGAGGCTTTTTTGGAGGCCTAGGGACGTACCCAATTCGCCCTATAGTGA
GTCGTATTACGCGCGCTCACTGGCCGTCGTTTTACAACGTCGTGACTGGGAAAACCCTGGCGTTACCCAA
CTTAATCGCCTTGCAGCACATCCCCCTTTCGCCAGCTGGCGTAATAGCGAAGAGGCCCGCACCGATCGCC
CTTCCCAACAGTTGCGCAGCCTGAATGGCGAATGGG
[124 nt withheld, positions 7247-7370]
C
[91 nt withheld, positions 7372-7462]
A
[49 nt withheld, positions 7464-7512]
CCTTTGACGTTGGAGTCCACGTTCTTT
[37 nt withheld, positions 7540-7576]
ACCCTATCTCGGTCTATTCTTTTGATTTATAAGGGATTTTGCCGATTTCGGCCTATTGGTTAAAAAATGA
GCTGATTTAACAAAAATTTAACGCGAATTTTAACAAAATATTAACGCTTACAATTTAGGTGGCACTTTTC
GGGGAAATGTGCGCGGAACCCCTATTTGTTTATTTTTCTAAATACATTCAAATATGTATCCGCTCATGAG
ACAATAACCCTGATAAATGCTTCAATAATATTGAAAAAGGAAGAGTATGAGTATTCAACATTTCCGTGTC
GCCCTTATTCCCTTTTTTGCGGCATTTTGCCTTCCTGTTTTTGCTCACCCAGAAACGCTGGTGAAAGTAA
AAGATGCTGAAGATCAGTTGGGTGCACGAGTGGGTTACATCGAACTGGATCTCAACAGCGGTAAGATCCT
TGAGAGTTTTCGCCCCGAAGAACGTTTTCCAATGATGAGCACTTTTAAAGTTCTGCTATGTGGCGCGGTA
TTATCCCGTATTGACGCCGGGCAAGAGCAACTCGGTCGCCGCATACACTATTCTCAGAATGACTTGGTTG
AGTACTCACCAGTCACAGAAAAGCATCTTACGGATGGCATGACAGTAAGAGAATTATGCAGTGCTGCCAT
AACCATGAGTGATAACACTGCGGCCAACTTACTTCTGACAACGATCGGAGGACCGAAGGAGCTAACCGCT
TTTTTGCACAACATGGGGGATCATGTAACTCGCCTTGATCGTTGGGAACCGGAGCTGAATGAAGCCATAC
CAAACGACGAGCGTGACACCACGATGCCTGTAGCAATGGCAACAACGTTGCGCAAACTATTAACTGGCGA
ACTACTTACTCTAGCTTCCCGGCAACAATTAATAGACTGGATGGAGGCGGATAAAGTTGCAGGACCACTT
CTGCGCTCGGCCCTTCCGGCTGGCTGGTTTATTGCTGATAAATCTGGAGCCGGTGAGCGTGGGTCTCGCG
GTATCATTGCAGCACTGGGGCCAGATGGTAAGCCCTCCCGTATCGTAGTTATCTACACGACGGGGAGTCA
GGCAACTATGGATGAACGAAATAGACAGATCGCTGAGATAGGTGCCTCACTGATTAAGCATTGGTAACTG
TCAGACCAAGTTTACTCATATATACTTTAGATTGATTTAAAACTTCATTTTTAATTTAAAAGGATCTAGG
TGAAGATCCTTTTTGATAATCTCATGACCAAAATCCCTTAACGTGAGTTTTCGTTCCACTGAGCGTCAGA
CCCCGTAGAAAAGATCAAAGGATCTTCTTGAGATCCTTTTTTTCTGCGCGTAATCTGCTGCTTGCAAACA
AAAAAACCACCGCTACCAGCGGTGGTTTGTTTGCCGGATCAAGAGCTACCAACTCTTTTTCCGAAGGTAA
CTGGCTTCAGCAGAGCGCAGATACCAAATACTGTTCTTCTAGTGTAGCCGTAGTTAGGCCACCACTTCAA
GAACTCTGTAGCACCGCCTACATACCTCGCTCTGCTAATCCTGTTACCAGTGGCTGCTGCCAGTGGCGAT
AAGTCGTGTCTTACCGGGTTGGACTCAAGACGATAGTTACCGGATAAGGCGCAGCGGTCGGGCTGAACGG
GGGGTTCGTGCACACAGCCCAGCTTGGAGCGAACGACCTACACCGAACTGAGATACCTACAGCGTGAGCT
ATGAGAAAGCGCCACGCTTCCCGAAGGGAGAAAGGCGGACAGGTATCCGGTAAGCGGCAGGGTCGGAACA
GGAGAGCGCACGAGGGAGCTTCCAGGGGGAAACGCCTGGTATCTTTATAGTCCTGTCGGGTTTCGCCACC
TCTGACTTGAGCGTCGATTTTTGTGATGCTCGTCAGGGGGGCGGAGCCTATGGAAAAACGCCAGCAACGC
GGCCTTTTTACGGTTCCTGGCCTTTTGCTGGCCTTTTGCTCACATGTTCTTTCCTGCGTTATCCCCTGAT
TCTGTGGATAACCGTATTACCGCCTTTGAGTGAGCTGATACCGCTCGCCGCAGCCGAACGACCGAGCGCA
GCGAGTCAGTGAGCGAGGAAGCGGAAGAGCGCCCAATACGCAAACCGCCTCTCCCCGCGCGTTGGCCGAT
TCATTAATGCAGCTGGCACGACAGGTTTCCCGACTGGAAAGCGGGCAGTGAGCGCAACGCAATTAATGTG
AGTTAGCTCACTCATTAGGCACCCCAGGCTTTACACTTTATGCTTCCGGCTCGTATGTTGTGTGGAATTG
TGAGCGGATAACAATTTCACACAGGAAACAGCTATGACCATGATTACGCCAAGCGCGCAATTAACCCTCA
CTAAAGGGAACAAAAGCTGGAGCTGCAAGC
