>Addgene plasmid #143242 | TFORF0930 | depositor partial sequence | sequence record 281864 | Insert
ACCGCCACCATGCATGGGAGAAAGGATGATGCACAAAAGCAGCCTGTTAAAAATCAGCTTGGATTAAACC
CGCAGTCACATCTACCAGAACTGCAGCTATTTCAAGCTGAAGGGAAAATATATAAATATGATCACATGGA
AAAATCTGTCAACAGTAGTTCCTTAGTTTCCCCACCCCAACGTATTTCTTCTACTGTCAAAACCCACATT
TCTCATACATATGAATGTAATTTTGTGGATTCATTATTCACACAAAAAGAGAAAGCAAATATTGGGACAG
AACACTACAAATGTAGTGAGCGTGGCAAGGCCTTTCATCAAGGCTTACATTTTACTATACATCAAATAAT
CCATACTAAAGAGACGCAATTTAAATGTGATATATGTGGCAAGATCTTCAATAAAAAATCAAACCTTGCA
AGTCATCAAAGAATTCATACTGGAGAGAAGCCATATAAATGTAATGAATGTGGCAAGGTCTTCCATAATA
TGTCACACCTTGCACAGCATCGCAGGATTCATACTGGAGAGAAACCATATAAATGTAATGAATGTGGCAA
GGTCTTTAATCAAATTTCACACCTTGCACAACATCAAAGAATTCATACCGGAGAGAAACCTTATAAATGT
AATGAATGTGGAAAGGTCTTCCATCAAATTTCACACCTTGCACAACATCGGACAATTCATACTGGAGAAA
AACCTTACGAATGTAACAAATGTGGCAAGGTGTTCAGTCGCAATTCCTACCTTGTACAACATCTGATCAT
TCATACTGGAGAGAAACCTTACAGATGTAATGTATGTGGAAAGGTCTTCCATCATATTTCACACCTTGCA
CAACATCAGAGAATCCACACTGGAGAGAAACCTTACAAATGTAATGAGTGTGGCAAGGTCTTCAGTCACA
AGTCATCCCTAGTAAATCACTGGAGAATTCATACTGGAGAGAAACCTTACAAATGTAATGAGTGTGGCAA
GGTCTTCAGTCACAAGTCATCCCTAGTAAATCACTGGAGAATCCACACTGGAGAGAAACCTTACAAATGT
AATGAATGTGGCAAGGTCTTCAGTCGCAATTCATACCTTGCCCAACATCTGATAATTCATGCCGGTGAGA
AACCTTATAAGTGTGATGAATGTGACAAAGCATTCAGTCAAAATTCACATCTTGTACAACATCACAGAAT
CCATACTGGAGAGAAACCTTACAAATGTGATGAATGTGGCAAAGTCTTCAGTCAAAATTCATACCTTGCA
TATCATTGGAGAATTCATACTGGAGAAAAAGCTTATAAATGTAATGAATGTGGGAAGGTCTTCGGTCTAA
ACTCATCCCTAGCACATCATCGGAAAATTCACACTGGAGAGAAACCTTTCAAATGTAATGAATGTGGCAA
AGCTTTTAGTATGCGTTCAAGCCTCACTAATCATCATGCGATCCACACTGGAGAGAAACATTTCAAATGT
AATGAATGTGGCAAACTCTTCCGCGACAATTCATATCTTGTACGTCATCAGAGATTTCATGCCGGAAAGA
AATCTAACACATGTAATTAGTAATGAACTAGTCCGTAACTTGAAAGTATTTCGATTTCTTGGCTTTATAT
ATCTTGTGGAAAGGACGACACGGTTTAATTGTAATAGGAAAT
