>Addgene plasmid #143242 | TFORF0930 | depositor partial sequence | sequence record 281865 | Barcode
CACGGTTTAATTGTAATAGGAAAT
